>Addgene plasmid #77054 | RNASEL gRNA (BRDN0001148937) | addgene full sequence | sequence record 187026 | Addgene Assembled Sequence
CCCGGGTGCAAAGATGGATAAAGTTTTAAACAGAGAGGAATCTTTGCAGCTAATGGACCTTCTAGGTCTT
GAAAGGAGTGGGAATTGGCTCCGGTGCCCGTCAGTGGGCAGAGCGCACATCGCCCACAGTCCCCGAGAAG
TTGGGGGGAGGGGTCGGCAATTGATCCGGTGCCTAGAGAAGGTGGCGCGGGGTAAACTGGGAAAGTGATG
TCGTGTACTGGCTCCGCCTTTTTCCCGAGGGTGGGGGAGAACCGTATATAAGTGCAGTAGTCGCCGTGAA
CGTTCTTTTTCGCAACGGGTTTGCCGCCAGAACACAGGTAAGTGCCGTGTGTGGTTCCCGCGGGCCTGGC
CTCTTTACGGGTTATGGCCCTTGCGTGCCTTGAATTACTTCCACCTGGCTGCAGTACGTGATTCTTGATC
CCGAGCTTCGGGTTGGAAGTGGGTGGGAGAGTTCGAGGCCTTGCGCTTAAGGAGCCCCTTCGCCTCGTGC
TTGAGTTGAGGCCTGGCCTGGGCGCTGGGGCCGCCGCGTGCGAATCTGGTGGCACCTTCGCGCCTGTCTC
GCTGCTTTCGATAAGTCTCTAGCCATTTAAAATTTTTGATGACCTGCTGCGACGCTTTTTTTCTGGCAAG
ATAGTCTTGTAAATGCGGGCCAAGATCTGCACACTGGTATTTCGGTTTTTGGGGCCGCGGGCGGCGACGG
GGCCCGTGCGTCCCAGCGCACATGTTCGGCGAGGCGGGGCCTGCGAGCGCGGCCACCGAGAATCGGACGG
GGGTAGTCTCAAGCTGGCCGGCCTGCTCTGGTGCCTGGCCTCGCGCCGCCGTGTATCGCCCCGCCCTGGG
CGGCAAGGCTGGCCCGGTCGGCACCAGTTGCGTGAGCGGAAAGATGGCCGCTTCCCGGCCCTGCTGCAGG
GAGCTCAAAATGGAGGACGCGGCGCTCGGGAGAGCGGGCGGGTGAGTCACCCACACAAAGGAAAAGGGCC
TTTCCGTCCTCAGCCGTCGCTTCATGTGACTCCACGGAGTACCGGGCGCCGTCCAGGCACCTCGATTAGT
TCTCGAGCTTTTGGAGTACGTCGTCTTTAGGTTGGGGGGAGGGGTTTTATGCGATGGAGTTTCCCCACAC
TGAGTGGGTGGAGACTGAAGTTAGGCCAGCTTGGCACTTGATGTAATTCTCCTTGGAATTTGCCCTTTTT
GAGTTTGGATCTTGGTTCATTCTCAAGCCTCAGACAGTGGTTCAAAGTTTTTTTCTTCCATTTCAGGTGT
CGTGACGTACGGCCACCATGACCGAGTACAAGCCCACGGTGCGCCTCGCCACCCGCGACGACGTCCCCAG
GGCCGTACGCACCCTCGCCGCCGCGTTCGCCGACTACCCCGCCACGCGCCACACCGTCGATCCGGACCGC
CACATCGAGCGGGTCACCGAGCTGCAAGAACTCTTCCTCACGCGCGTCGGGCTCGACATCGGCAAGGTGT
GGGTCGCGGACGACGGCGCCGCCGTGGCGGTCTGGACCACGCCGGAGAGCGTCGAAGCGGGGGCGGTGTT
CGCCGAGATCGGCCCGCGCATGGCCGAGTTGAGCGGTTCCCGGCTGGCCGCGCAGCAACAGATGGAAGGC
CTCCTGGCGCCGCACCGGCCCAAGGAGCCCGCGTGGTTCCTGGCCACCGTCGGAGTCTCGCCCGACCACC
AGGGCAAGGGTCTGGGCAGCGCCGTCGTGCTCCCCGGAGTGGAGGCGGCCGAGCGCGCCGGGGTGCCCGC
CTTCCTGGAGACCTCCGCGCCCCGCAACCTCCCCTTCTACGAGCGGCTCGGCTTCACCGTCACCGCCGAC
GTCGAGGTGCCCGAAGGACCGCGCACCTGGTGCATGACCCGCAAGCCCGGTGCCTGAACGCGTTAAGTCG
ACAATCAACCTCTGGATTACAAAATTTGTGAAAGATTGACTGGTATTCTTAACTATGTTGCTCCTTTTAC
GCTATGTGGATACGCTGCTTTAATGCCTTTGTATCATGCTATTGCTTCCCGTATGGCTTTCATTTTCTCC
TCCTTGTATAAATCCTGGTTGCTGTCTCTTTATGAGGAGTTGTGGCCCGTTGTCAGGCAACGTGGCGTGG
TGTGCACTGTGTTTGCTGACGCAACCCCCACTGGTTGGGGCATTGCCACCACCTGTCAGCTCCTTTCCGG
GACTTTCGCTTTCCCCCTCCCTATTGCCACGGCGGAACTCATCGCCGCCTGCCTTGCCCGCTGCTGGACA
GGGGCTCGGCTGTTGGGCACTGACAATTCCGTGGTGTTGTCGGGGAAATCATCGTCCTTTCCTTGGCTGC
TCGCCTGTGTTGCCACCTGGATTCTGCGCGGGACGTCCTTCTGCTACGTCCCTTCGGCCCTCAATCCAGC
GGACCTTCCTTCCCGCGGCCTGCTGCCGGCTCTGCGGCCTCTTCCGCGTCTTCGCCTTCGCCCTCAGACG
AGTCGGATCTCCCTTTGGGCCGCCTCCCCGCGTCGACTTTAAGACCAATGACTTACAAGGCAGCTGTAGA
TCTTAGCCACTTTTTAAAAGAAAAGGGGGGACTGGAAGGGCTAATTCACTCCCAACGAAGACAAGATCTG
CTTTTTGCTTGTACTGGGTCTCTCTGGTTAGACCAGATCTGAGCCTGGGAGCTCTCTGGCTAACTAGGGA
ACCCACTGCTTAAGCCTCAATAAAGCTTGCCTTGAGTGCTTCAAGTAGTGTGTGCCCGTCTGTTGTGTGA
CTCTGGTAACTAGAGATCCCTCAGACCCTTTTAGTCAGTGTGGAAAATCTCTAGCAGTACGTATAGTAGT
TCATGTCATCTTATTATTCAGTATTTATAACTTGCAAAGAAATGAATATCAGAGAGTGAGAGGAACTTGT
TTATTGCAGCTTATAATGGTTACAAATAAAGCAATAGCATCACAAATTTCACAAATAAAGCATTTTTTTC
ACTGCATTCTAGTTGTGGTTTGTCCAAACTCATCAATGTATCTTATCATGTCTGGCTCTAGCTATCCCGC
CCCTAACTCCGCCCATCCCGCCCCTAACTCCGCCCAGTTCCGCCCATTCTCCGCCCCATGGCTGACTAAT
TTTTTTTATTTATGCAGAGGCCGAGGCCGCCTCGGCCTCTGAGCTATTCCAGAAGTAGTGAGGAGGCTTT
TTTGGAGGCCTAGGGACGTACCCAATTCGCCCTATAGTGAGTCGTATTACGCGCGCTCACTGGCCGTCGT
TTTACAACGTCGTGACTGGGAAAACCCTGGCGTTACCCAACTTAATCGCCTTGCAGCACATCCCCCTTTC
GCCAGCTGGCGTAATAGCGAAGAGGCCCGCACCGATCGCCCTTCCCAACAGTTGCGCAGCCTGAATGGCG
AATGGG
[124 nt withheld, positions 3367-3490]
C
[91 nt withheld, positions 3492-3582]
A
[49 nt withheld, positions 3584-3632]
CCTTTGACGTTGGAGTCCACGTTCTTT
[37 nt withheld, positions 3660-3696]
ACCCTATCTCGGTCTATTCTTTTGATTTATAAGGGATTTTGCCGATTTCGGCCTATTGGTTAAAAAATGA
GCTGATTTAACAAAAATTTAACGCGAATTTTAACAAAATATTAACGCTTACAATTTAGGTGGCACTTTTC
GGGGAAATGTGCGCGGAACCCCTATTTGTTTATTTTTCTAAATACATTCAAATATGTATCCGCTCATGAG
ACAATAACCCTGATAAATGCTTCAATAATATTGAAAAAGGAAGAGTATGAGTATTCAACATTTCCGTGTC
GCCCTTATTCCCTTTTTTGCGGCATTTTGCCTTCCTGTTTTTGCTCACCCAGAAACGCTGGTGAAAGTAA
AAGATGCTGAAGATCAGTTGGGTGCACGAGTGGGTTACATCGAACTGGATCTCAACAGCGGTAAGATCCT
TGAGAGTTTTCGCCCCGAAGAACGTTTTCCAATGATGAGCACTTTTAAAGTTCTGCTATGTGGCGCGGTA
TTATCCCGTATTGACGCCGGGCAAGAGCAACTCGGTCGCCGCATACACTATTCTCAGAATGACTTGGTTG
AGTACTCACCAGTCACAGAAAAGCATCTTACGGATGGCATGACAGTAAGAGAATTATGCAGTGCTGCCAT
AACCATGAGTGATAACACTGCGGCCAACTTACTTCTGACAACGATCGGAGGACCGAAGGAGCTAACCGCT
TTTTTGCACAACATGGGGGATCATGTAACTCGCCTTGATCGTTGGGAACCGGAGCTGAATGAAGCCATAC
CAAACGACGAGCGTGACACCACGATGCCTGTAGCAATGGCAACAACGTTGCGCAAACTATTAACTGGCGA
ACTACTTACTCTAGCTTCCCGGCAACAATTAATAGACTGGATGGAGGCGGATAAAGTTGCAGGACCACTT
CTGCGCTCGGCCCTTCCGGCTGGCTGGTTTATTGCTGATAAATCTGGAGCCGGTGAGCGTGGGTCTCGCG
GTATCATTGCAGCACTGGGGCCAGATGGTAAGCCCTCCCGTATCGTAGTTATCTACACGACGGGGAGTCA
GGCAACTATGGATGAACGAAATAGACAGATCGCTGAGATAGGTGCCTCACTGATTAAGCATTGGTAACTG
TCAGACCAAGTTTACTCATATATACTTTAGATTGATTTAAAACTTCATTTTTAATTTAAAAGGATCTAGG
TGAAGATCCTTTTTGATAATCTCATGACCAAAATCCCTTAACGTGAGTTTTCGTTCCACTGAGCGTCAGA
CCCCGTAGAAAAGATCAAAGGATCTTCTTGAGATCCTTTTTTTCTGCGCGTAATCTGCTGCTTGCAAACA
AAAAAACCACCGCTACCAGCGGTGGTTTGTTTGCCGGATCAAGAGCTACCAACTCTTTTTCCGAAGGTAA
CTGGCTTCAGCAGAGCGCAGATACCAAATACTGTTCTTCTAGTGTAGCCGTAGTTAGGCCACCACTTCAA
GAACTCTGTAGCACCGCCTACATACCTCGCTCTGCTAATCCTGTTACCAGTGGCTGCTGCCAGTGGCGAT
AAGTCGTGTCTTACCGGGTTGGACTCAAGACGATAGTTACCGGATAAGGCGCAGCGGTCGGGCTGAACGG
GGGGTTCGTGCACACAGCCCAGCTTGGAGCGAACGACCTACACCGAACTGAGATACCTACAGCGTGAGCT
ATGAGAAAGCGCCACGCTTCCCGAAGGGAGAAAGGCGGACAGGTATCCGGTAAGCGGCAGGGTCGGAACA
GGAGAGCGCACGAGGGAGCTTCCAGGGGGAAACGCCTGGTATCTTTATAGTCCTGTCGGGTTTCGCCACC
TCTGACTTGAGCGTCGATTTTTGTGATGCTCGTCAGGGGGGCGGAGCCTATGGAAAAACGCCAGCAACGC
GGCCTTTTTACGGTTCCTGGCCTTTTGCTGGCCTTTTGCTCACATGTTCTTTCCTGCGTTATCCCCTGAT
TCTGTGGATAACCGTATTACCGCCTTTGAGTGAGCTGATACCGCTCGCCGCAGCCGAACGACCGAGCGCA
GCGAGTCAGTGAGCGAGGAAGCGGAAGAGCGCCCAATACGCAAACCGCCTCTCCCCGCGCGTTGGCCGAT
TCATTAATGCAGCTGGCACGACAGGTTTCCCGACTGGAAAGCGGGCAGTGAGCGCAACGCAATTAATGTG
AGTTAGCTCACTCATTAGGCACCCCAGGCTTTACACTTTATGCTTCCGGCTCGTATGTTGTGTGGAATTG
TGAGCGGATAACAATTTCACACAGGAAACAGCTATGACCATGATTACGCCAAGCGCGCAATTAACCCTCA
CTAAAGGGAACAAAAGCTGGAGCTGCAAGCTTAATGTAGTCTTATGCAATACTCTTGTAGTCTTGCAACA
TGGTAACGATGAGTTAGCAACATGCCTTACAAGGAGAGAAAAAGCACCGTGCATGCCGATTGGTGGAAGT
AAGGTGGTACGATCGTGCCTTATTAGGAAGGCAACAGACGGGTCTGACATGGATTGGACGAACCACTGAA
TTGCCGCATTGCAGAGATATTGTATTTAAGTGCCTAGCTCGATACATAAACGGGTCTCTCTGGTTAGACC
AGATCTGAGCCTGGGAGCTCTCTGGCTAACTAGGGAACCCACTGCTTAAGCCTCAATAAAGCTTGCCTTG
AGTGCTTCAAGTAGTGTGTGCCCGTCTGTTGTGTGACTCTGGTAACTAGAGATCCCTCAGACCCTTTTAG
TCAGTGTGGAAAATCTCTAGCAGTGGCGCCCGAACAGGGACTTGAAAGCGAAAGGGAAACCAGAGGAGCT
CTCTCGACGCAGGACTCGGCTTGCTGAAGCGCGCACGGCAAGAGGCGAGGGGCGGCGACTGGTGAGTACG
CCAAAAATTTTGACTAGCGGAGGCTAGAAGGAGAGAGATGGGTGCGAGAGCGTCAGTATTAAGCGGGGGA
GAATTAGATCGCGATGGGAAAAAATTCGGTTAAGGCCAGGGGGAAAGAAAAAATATAAATTAAAACATAT
AGTATGGGCAAGCAGGGAGCTAGAACGATTCGCAGTTAATCCTGGCCTGTTAGAAACATCAGAAGGCTGT
AGACAAATACTGGGACAGCTACAACCATCCCTTCAGACAGGATCAGAAGAACTTAGATCATTATATAATA
CAGTAGCAACCCTCTATTGTGTGCATCAAAGGATAGAGATAAAAGACACCAAGGAAGCTTTAGACAAGAT
AGAGGAAGAGCAAAACAAAAGTAAGACCACCGCACAGCAAGCGGCCGCTGATCTTCAGACCTGGAGGAGG
AGATATGAGGGACAATTGGAGAAGTGAATTATATAAATATAAAGTAGTAAAAATTGAACCATTAGGAGTA
GCACCCACCAAGGCAAAGAGAAGAGTGGTGCAGAGAGAAAAAAGAGCAGTGGGAATAGGAGCTTTGTTCC
TTGGGTTCTTGGGAGCAGCAGGAAGCACTATGGGCGCAGCGTCAATGACGCTGACGGTACAGGCCAGACA
ATTATTGTCTGGTATAGTGCAGCAGCAGAACAATTTGCTGAGGGCTATTGAGGCGCAACAGCATCTGTTG
CAACTCACAGTCTGGGGCATCAAGCAGCTCCAGGCAAGAATCCTGGCTGTGGAAAGATACCTAAAGGATC
AACAGCTCCTGGGGATTTGGGGTTGCTCTGGAAAACTCATTTGCACCACTGCTGTGCCTTGGAATGCTAG
TTGGAGTAATAAATCTCTGGAACAGATTTGGAATCACACGACCTGGATGGAGTGGGACAGAGAAATTAAC
AATTACACAAGCTTAATACACTCCTTAATTGAAGAATCGCAAAACCAGCAAGAAAAGAATGAACAAGAAT
TATTGGAATTAGATAAATGGGCAAGTTTGTGGAATTGGTTTAACATAACAAATTGGCTGTGGTATATAAA
ATTATTCATAATGATAGTAGGAGGCTTGGTAGGTTTAAGAATAGTTTTTGCTGTACTTTCTATAGTGAAT
AGAGTTAGGCAGGGATATTCACCATTATCGTTTCAGACCCACCTCCCAACCCCGAGGGGACCCAGAGAGG
GCCTATTTCCCATGATTCCTTCATATTTGCATATACGATACAAGGCTGTTAGAGAGATAATTAGAATTAA
TTTGACTGTAAACACAAAGATATTAGTACAAAATACGTGACGTAGAAAGTAATAATTTCTTGGGTAGTTT
GCAGTTTTAAAATTATGTTTTAAAATGGACTATCATATGCTTACCGTAACTTGAAAGTATTTCGATTTCT
TGGCTTTATATATCTTGTGGAAAGGACGAAACACCGAGCTGTGAAGACGTTCTGTGGTTTTAGAGCTAGA
AATAGCAAGTTAAAATAAGGCTAGTCCGTTATCAACTTGAAAAAGTGGCACCGAGTCGGTGCTTTTTTAA
GCTTGGCGTAACTAGATCTTGAGACAAATGGCAGTATTCATCCACAATTTTAAAAGAAAAGGGGGGATTG
GGGGGTACAGTGCAGGGGAAAGAATAGTAGACATAATAGCAACAGACATACAAACTAAAGAATTACAAAA
ACAAATTACAAAAATTCAAAATTTTCGGGTTTATTACAGGGACAGCAGAGATCCACTTTGGCGCCGGCTC
GAGGGGG
Features (pLannotate 1.2.2; 29 found; start..end, strand, type, name):
     14..80      +  CDS            small t antigen (fragment): SV40 (simian virus 40) small t antigen
    106..317     +  promoter       EF-1α core promoter: core promoter for human elongation factor EF-1α
    318..1256    +  intron         EF-1α intron A: intron upstream of the start codon of human EF-1α
   1278..1877    +  CDS            PuroR (fragment): puromycin N-acetyltransferase; pac from Streptomyces; confers resistance to puromycin
   1893..2481    +  misc_feature   WPRE: woodchuck hepatitis virus posttranscriptional regulatory element
   2532..2551    +  misc_feature   cPPT/CTS (fragment): central polypurine tract and central termination sequence of HIV-1
   2553..2786    +  LTR            3' LTR (ΔU3): self-inactivating 3' long terminal repeat (LTR) from HIV-1
   2864..2985    +  polyA_signal   SV40 poly(A) signal: SV40 polyadenylation signal
   3025..3160    +  rep_origin     SV40 ori: SV40 origin of replication
   3181..3199    -  promoter       T7 promoter: promoter for bacteriophage T7 RNA polymerase
   3207..3362    +  CDS            lacZα (fragment): LacZα fragment of β-galactosidase; lacZ fragment
   3367..3795    +  rep_origin     f1 ori (sequence partly withheld): f1 bacteriophage origin of replication; arrow indicates direction of (+) strand synthesis
   3848..3952    +  promoter       AmpR promoter: bla
   3953..4813    +  CDS            AmpR: β-lactamase; bla; confers resistance to ampicillin, carbenicillin, and related antibiotics
   4984..5572    +  rep_origin     ori: high-copy-number ColE1/pMB1/pBR322/pUC origin of replication
   5755..5847    +  CDS            lacI (fragment): lac repressor; lacI; The lac repressor binds to the lac operator to inhibit transcription in E. coli. This inhibition can be relieved by adding lactose or isopropyl-β-D-thiogalactopyranoside (IPTG).
   5860..5881    +  protein_bind   CAP binding site: CAP binding activates transcription in the presence of cAMP. E. coli catabolite activator protein
   5896..5926    +  promoter       lac promoter: promoter for the E. coli lac operon
   5934..5950    +  protein_bind   lac operator: The lac repressor binds to the lac operator to inhibit transcription in E. coli. This inhibition can be relieved by adding lactose or isopropyl-β-D-thiogalactopyranoside (IPTG). lac repressor encoded by lacI
   5995..6013    +  promoter       T3 promoter: promoter for bacteriophage T3 RNA polymerase
   6041..6267    +  promoter       RSV promoter: Rous sarcoma virus enhancer/promoter
   6268..6448    +  LTR            5' LTR (truncated): truncated 5' long terminal repeat (LTR) from HIV-1
   6495..6620    +  misc_feature   HIV-1 Ψ: packaging signal of human immunodeficiency virus type 1
   6604..6967    +  CDS            HIV-1 gag (fragment): gag protein from human immunodeficiency virus 1; gag
   7113..7346    +  misc_feature   RRE: The Rev response element (RRE) of HIV-1 allows for Rev-dependent mRNA export from the nucleus to the cytoplasm.
   7723..7749    +  CDS            Rev (fragment): human immunodeficiency virus 1 (HIV-1) Rev protein; rev; enhances nuclear export of unspliced and incompletely spliced viral mRNAs
   7753..7993    +  promoter       U6 promoter: RNA polymerase III promoter for human U6 snRNA
   8023..8098    +  misc_RNA       gRNA scaffold: guide RNA scaffold for the Streptococcus pyogenes CRISPR/Cas9 system
   8154..8271    +  misc_feature   cPPT/CTS: central polypurine tract and central termination sequence of HIV-1
