[The description below was written by a language model from this plasmid's Addgene catalogue record and pLannotate feature annotations shown in this document.]
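Description:
RNASEL gRNA (BRDN0001148937) is a third-generation lentiviral CRISPR guide plasmid built on the lentiGuide-Puro backbone, carrying a single guide RNA directed against human RNASEL (designed against the reference transcript for this gene, also known as PRCA1 or RNS4). It is propagated in E. coli as a high-copy plasmid through a ColE1/pUC-type origin with β-lactamase conferring ampicillin resistance. The backbone also retains an f1 origin, an SV40 origin and poly(A) signal, and remnants of lac and phage promoter elements from the cloning vector.

The lentiviral transfer cassette begins with an RSV promoter fused to a truncated HIV-1 5' LTR, which drives Tat-independent production of the genomic RNA. This is followed by the Ψ packaging signal with a partial gag region, the Rev response element for nuclear export, and a central polypurine tract that aids nuclear import. It ends in a ΔU3 self-inactivating 3' LTR. Within this cassette, a human U6 RNA polymerase III promoter transcribes the RNASEL-specific spacer joined to the Streptococcus pyogenes Cas9 guide scaffold. Downstream, an EF-1α core promoter with its intron A drives puromycin N-acetyltransferase for selection of transduced mammalian cells, and a WPRE enhances transcript expression.

The plasmid does not encode Cas9, so it is meant to be used with a separate Cas9 lentiviral vector or in cells that already express Cas9, where it directs cleavage and knockout of RNASEL. It belongs to a human kinome gRNA collection associated with work on optimised sgRNA design for higher on-target activity and fewer off-target effects.
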