Addgene plasmid #77054: RNASEL gRNA (BRDN0001148937)
Purpose: 3rd generation lentiviral gRNA plasmid targeting human RNASEL
Depositing lab: John Doench & David Root. Depositing organization: Broad Institute. Publication: Optimized sgRNA design to maximize activity and minimize off-target effects of CRISPR-Cas9. Doench JG, Fusi N, Sullender M, Hegde M, Vaimberg EW, Donovan KF, Smith I, Tothova Z, Wilen C, Orchard R, Virgin HW, Listgarten J, Root DE. Nat Biotechnol. 2016 Jan 18. doi: 10.1038/nbt.3437. PubMed 26780180.
Backbone
  Vector backbone: lentiGuide-Puro
  Backbone manufacturer: Zhang Lab (Addgene plasmid # 52963)
  Vector type: Mammalian Expression, Lentiviral, CRISPR
  Selectable markers: Puromycin
Growth in bacteria
  Bacterial resistance: Ampicillin, 100 μg/mL
  Growth temperature: 37°C
  Growth strain: DH5alpha
  Copy number: High Copy
Gene/Insert
  Gene/Insert name: RNASEL (alt names: RNASEL; NM_021133.3)
  gRNA/shRNA sequence: AGCTGTGAAGACGTTCTGTG
  Species: H. sapiens (human)
  Entrez Gene: RNASEL (a.k.a. PRCA1, RNS4)
  Promoter: hU6
  Cloning method: Unknown
  Sequencing primers: 5′ U6-F; 3′ pS2-R
Terms and licenses: Academic/Nonprofit Terms; Industry Terms: Not Available to Industry
Depositor comments: The gRNA was designed to target the following Genbank reference sequence(s): NM_021133.3. Note that this plasmid does NOT contain Cas9. It should be used in conjunction with lentiCas9-Blast (Addgene #52962) or otherwise with cell lines already expressing Cas9. Browse the full kinome gRNA library at http://www.addgene.org/pooled-library/broadgpp-human-kinome/ or visit http://www.broadinstitute.org/rnai/public/ for detailed protocols and information.
How to cite: RNASEL gRNA (BRDN0001148937) was a gift from John Doench & David Root (Addgene plasmid # 77054 ; http://n2t.net/addgene:77054 ; RRID:Addgene_77054)
