>Addgene plasmid #77054 | RNASEL gRNA (BRDN0001148937) | depositor partial sequence | sequence record 144514 | Target Sequence
AGCTGTGAAGACGTTCTGTG
