>Addgene plasmid #77054 | RNASEL gRNA (BRDN0001148937) | addgene partial sequence | sequence record 187025 | hU6-F
AGAAAGTAATAATTTCTTGGGTAGTTTGCAGTTTTAAAATTATGTTTTAAAATGGACTATCATATGCTTA
CCGTAACTTGAAAGTATTTCGATTTCTTGGCTTTATATATCTTGTGGAAAGGACGAAACACCGAGCTGTG
AAGACGTTCTGTGGTTTTAGAGCTAGAAATAGCAAGTTAAAATAAGGCTAGTCCGTTATCAACTTGAAAA
AGTGGCACCGAGTCGGTGCTTTTTTAAGCTTGGCGTAACTAGATCTTGAGACAAATGGCAGTATTCATCC
ACAATTTTAAAAGAAAAGGGGGGATTGGGGGGTACAGTGCAGGGGAAAGAATAGTAGACATAATAGCAAC
AGACATACAAACTAAAGAATTACAAAAACAAATTACAAAAATTCAAAATTTTCGGGTTTATTACAGGGAC
AGCAGAGATCCACTTTGGCGCCGGCTCGAGGGGGCCCGGGTGCAAAGATGGATAAAGTTTTAAACAGAGA
GGAATCTTTGCAGCTAATGGACCTTCTAGGTCTTGAAAGGAGTGGGAATTGGCTCCGGTGCCCGTCAGTG
GGCAGAGCGC
